>Addgene plasmid #121349 | pUC57-Kan_GY11_00110071 | depositor full sequence | sequence record 231423 | pUC57-Kan_GY11_00110071 sequence 3028 bps
TCGCGCGTTTCGGTGATGACGGTGAAAACCTCTGACACATGCAGCTCCCGGAGACGGTCACAGCTTGTCT
GTAAGCGGATGCCGGGAGCAGACAAGCCCGTCAGGGCGCGTCAGCGGGTGTTGGCGGGTGTCGGGGCTGG
CTTAACTATGCGGCATCAGAGCAGATTGTACTGAGAGTGCACCATATGCGGTGTGAAATACCGCACAGAT
GCGTAAGGAGAAAATACCGCATCAGGCGCCATTCGCCATTCAGGCTGCGCAACTGTTGGGAAGGGCGATC
GGTGCGGGCCTCTTCGCTATTACGCCAGCTGGCGAAAGGGGGATGTGCTGCAAGGCGATTAAGTTGGGTA
ACGCCAGGGTTTTCCCAGTCACGACGTTGTAAAACGACGGCCAGTGAATTGACGCGTATTGGGATGGAAC
TTGGTCTCTAATGATGTTTGGTAGAAGAAGAGATGGTAGAATGCCACCATGGGAATGGGTTACTTGGAAA
GATTTTTGTAGATTGACTTTGAAAAAAGGTGATGAAATTCAATCTCAATCTAAATGGGTTGCTAAACCAG
GTCCAATTGGTATTTTGATTCAACCAGGTGTTTATGAATCTTTTAAAACTGATAAAGATTGTAATCCAAA
AATTAGAAGAGGTAAATTGCCAGATGGTTATACTTTGCATGGTCAATTGAAATATATTACTCCAGATTTG
GCTTCTATGTATAATAGAGTTTTGGATGATACTAAATGGTGGCCATTTGATTCTCAAGAAGCTCCACAAA
CTTCTACTACTGTTGAAAAATCTTTGTGAGCTTAGAGACCAAGTTCCATCCCAATGGCGCGCCGAGCTTG
GCTCGAGCATGGTCATAGCTGTTTCCTGTGTGAAATTGTTATCCGCTCACAATTCCACACAACATACGAG
CCGGAAGCATAAAGTGTAAAGCCTGGGGTGCCTAATGAGTGAGCTAACTCACATTAATTGCGTTGCGCTC
ACTGCCCGCTTTCCAGTCGGGAAACCTGTCGTGCCAGCTGCATTAATGAATCGGCCAACGCGCGGGGAGA
GGCGGTTTGCGTATTGGGCGCTCTTCCGCTTCCTCGCTCACTGACTCGCTGCGCTCGGTCGTTCGGCTGC
GGCGAGCGGTATCAGCTCACTCAAAGGCGGTAATACGGTTATCCACAGAATCAGGGGATAACGCAGGAAA
GAACATGTGAGCAAAAGGCCAGCAAAAGGCCAGGAACCGTAAAAAGGCCGCGTTGCTGGCGTTTTTCCAT
AGGCTCCGCCCCCCTGACGAGCATCACAAAAATCGACGCTCAAGTCAGAGGTGGCGAAACCCGACAGGAC
TATAAAGATACCAGGCGTTTCCCCCTGGAAGCTCCCTCGTGCGCTCTCCTGTTCCGACCCTGCCGCTTAC
CGGATACCTGTCCGCCTTTCTCCCTTCGGGAAGCGTGGCGCTTTCTCATAGCTCACGCTGTAGGTATCTC
AGTTCGGTGTAGGTCGTTCGCTCCAAGCTGGGCTGTGTGCACGAACCCCCCGTTCAGCCCGACCGCTGCG
CCTTATCCGGTAACTATCGTCTTGAGTCCAACCCGGTAAGACACGACTTATCGCCACTGGCAGCAGCCAC
TGGTAACAGGATTAGCAGAGCGAGGTATGTAGGCGGTGCTACAGAGTTCTTGAAGTGGTGGCCTAACTAC
GGCTACACTAGAAGAACAGTATTTGGTATCTGCGCTCTGCTGAAGCCAGTTACCTTCGGAAAAAGAGTTG
GTAGCTCTTGATCCGGCAAACAAACCACCGCTGGTAGCGGTGGTTTTTTTGTTTGCAAGCAGCAGATTAC
GCGCAGAAAAAAAGGATCTCAAGAAGATCCTTTGATCTTTTCTACGGGGTCTGACGCTCAGTGGAACGAA
AACTCACGTTAAGGGATTTTGGTCATGAGATTATCAAAAAGGATCTTCACCTAGATCCTTTTAAATTAAA
AATGAAGTTTTAAATCAATCTAAAGTATATATGAGTAAACTTGGTCTGACAGTTAGAAAAACTCATCGAG
CATCAAATGAAACTGCAATTTATTCATATCAGGATTATCAATACCATATTTTTGAAAAAGCCGTTTCTGT
AATGAAGGAGAAAACTCACCGAGGCAGTTCCATAGGATGGCAAGATCCTGGTATCGGTCTGCGATTCCGA
CTCGTCCAACATCAATACAACCTATTAATTTCCCCTCGTCAAAAATAAGGTTATCAAGTGAGAAATCACC
ATGAGTGACGACTGAATCCGGTGAGAATGGCAAAAGTTTATGCATTTCTTTCCAGACTTGTTCAACAGGC
CAGCCATTACGCTCGTCATCAAAATCACTCGCATCAACCAAACCGTTATTCATTCGTGATTGCGCCTGAG
CGAGACGAAATACGCGATCGCTGTTAAAAGGACAATTACAAACAGGAATCGAATGCAACCGGCGCAGGAA
CACTGCCAGCGCATCAACAATATTTTCACCTGAATCAGGATATTCTTCTAATACCTGGAATGCTGTTTTC
CCAGGGATCGCAGTGGTGAGTAACCATGCATCATCAGGAGTACGGATAAAATGCTTGATGGTCGGAAGAG
GCATAAATTCCGTCAGCCAGTTTAGTCTGACCATCTCATCTGTAACATCATTGGCAACGCTACCTTTGCC
ATGTTTCAGAAACAACTCTGGCGCATCGGGCTTCCCATACAATCGATAGATTGTCGCACCTGATTGCCCG
ACATTATCGCGAGCCCATTTATACCCATATAAATCAGCATCCATGTTGGAATTTAATCGCGGCCTAGAGC
AAGACGTTTCCCGTTGAATATGGCTCATACTCTTCCTTTTTCAATATTATTGAAGCATTTATCAGGGTTA
TTGTCTCATGAGCGGATACATATTTGAATGTATTTAGAAAAATAAACAAATAGGGGTTCCGCGCACATTT
CCCCGAAAAGTGCCACCTGACGTCTAAGAAACCATTATTATCATGACATTAACCTATAAAAATAGGCGTA
TCACGAGGCCCTTTCGTC
Features (pLannotate 1.2.2; 10 found; start..end, strand, type, name):
    137..236     +  misc_feature   bom (fragment): basis of mobility region from pBR322
    242..399     -  CDS            lacZα (fragment): LacZα fragment of β-galactosidase; lacZ fragment
    876..892     -  protein_bind   lac operator: The lac repressor binds to the lac operator to inhibit transcription in E. coli. This inhibition can be relieved by adding lactose or isopropyl-β-D-thiogalactopyranoside (IPTG). lac repressor encoded by lacI
    900..930     -  promoter       lac promoter: promoter for the E. coli lac operon
    945..966     -  protein_bind   CAP binding site: CAP binding activates transcription in the presence of cAMP. E. coli catabolite activator protein
    979..1071    -  CDS            lacI (fragment): lac repressor; lacI; The lac repressor binds to the lac operator to inhibit transcription in E. coli. This inhibition can be relieved by adding lactose or isopropyl-β-D-thiogalactopyranoside (IPTG).
   1254..1842    -  rep_origin     ori: high-copy-number ColE1/pMB1/pBR322/pUC origin of replication
   2013..2828    -  CDS            KanR: aminoglycoside phosphotransferase; aph(3')-Ia; confers resistance to kanamycin in bacteria or G418 (Geneticin®) in eukaryotes
   2829..2933    -  promoter       AmpR promoter: bla
   3028..35      +  CDS            rop (fragment) (across the origin): Rop protein, which maintains plasmids at low copy number; rop
