[The description below was written by a language model from this plasmid's Addgene catalogue record and pLannotate feature annotations shown in this document.]
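Description:
pUC57-Kan_GY11_00110071 is a Level 0 Golden Gate-compatible module plasmid built on the pUC57-Kan cloning backbone and maintained in E. coli. It replicates from a high-copy ColE1/pUC-type origin and is selected with kanamycin through an aph(3')-Ia aminoglycoside phosphotransferase gene, which the annotation places downstream of the bla (AmpR) promoter. Small remnants of bom, rop and lacI are also annotated; these are backbone fragments with no evident functional role in the construct.

The insert, GY11_00110071, is a sequence from the fungus Magnaporthe oryzae (the organism is entered in the record's mutation field), and the associated publication describes a clone collection of effectors from this pathogen. It was placed at the EcoRV site of the vector's cloning region and can be sequenced from the flanking M13 forward and reverse primer sites. The feature table does not annotate the insert itself, but an unannotated gap lies between the lac promoter/operator/CAP site and a truncated lacZα fragment. This is consistent with the insert interrupting lacZα, the basis of the blue/white screening implied by the listed lacZ marker. Comparing the 3,028 nt sequence with the stated backbone size suggests an insert of roughly 400 bp.

No eukaryotic promoter, terminator or tag is annotated, which fits a Level 0 part: a basic building block that type IIS restriction enzymes release for assembly with regulatory and tag modules into higher-level expression constructs. The record does not state which type IIS enzyme or overhangs flank the part, or whether the sequence is full-length or lacks a signal peptide.
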