Addgene plasmid #121349: pUC57-Kan_GY11_00110071
Purpose: Level 0 Golden-Gate compatible vector
Depositing lab: Sophien Kamoun. Depositing organization: Sainsbury Laboratory, Norwich. Publication: A Clone Resource of Magnaporthe oryzae Effectors That Share Sequence and Structural Similarities Across Host-Specific Lineages. Petit-Houdenot Y, Langner T, Harant A, Win J, Kamoun S. Mol Plant Microbe Interact. 2020 Aug;33(8):1032-1035. doi: 10.1094/MPMI-03-20-0052-A. Epub 2020 Jun 22. PubMed 32460610.
Backbone
  Vector backbone: pUC57-Kan
  Backbone size w/o insert (bp): 2626
  Vector type: Golden Gate
  Selectable markers: lacZ
Growth in bacteria
  Bacterial resistance: Kanamycin, 50 μg/mL
  Growth temperature: 37°C
  Growth strain: DH5alpha
  Copy number: High Copy
Gene/Insert
  Gene/Insert name: GY11_00110071
  Mutation: Magnaporthe oryzae
  Cloning method: Restriction Enzyme; 5′ cloning site EcoRV (unknown if destroyed); 3′ cloning site EcoRV (unknown if destroyed)
  Sequencing primers: 5′ M13Fw; 3′ M13Rv
Terms and licenses: Academic/Nonprofit Terms; Industry Terms: Not Available to Industry
How to cite: pUC57-Kan_GY11_00110071 was a gift from Sophien Kamoun (Addgene plasmid # 121349 ; http://n2t.net/addgene:121349 ; RRID:Addgene_121349)
