>Addgene plasmid #121349 | pUC57-Kan_GY11_00110071 | depositor partial sequence | sequence record 230950 | GY11_00110071
TTGGTCTCTAATGATGTTTGGTAGAAGAAGAGATGGTAGAATGCCACCATGGGAATGGGTTACTTGGAAA
GATTTTTGTAGATTGACTTTGAAAAAAGGTGATGAAATTCAATCTCAATCTAAATGGGTTGCTAAACCAG
GTCCAATTGGTATTTTGATTCAACCAGGTGTTTATGAATCTTTTAAAACTGATAAAGATTGTAATCCAAA
AATTAGAAGAGGTAAATTGCCAGATGGTTATACTTTGCATGGTCAATTGAAATATATTACTCCAGATTTG
GCTTCTATGTATAATAGAGTTTTGGATGATACTAAATGGTGGCCATTTGATTCTCAAGAAGCTCCACAAA
CTTCTACTACTGTTGAAAAATCTTTGTGAGCTTAGAGACCAA
