>Addgene plasmid #121349 | pUC57-Kan_GY11_00110071 | depositor partial sequence | sequence record 230951 | empty_vector
TCGCGCGTTTCGGTGATGACGGTGAAAACCTCTGACACATGCAGCTCCCGGAGACGGTCACAGCTTGTCT
GTAAGCGGATGCCGGGAGCAGACAAGCCCGTCAGGGCGCGTCAGCGGGTGTTGGCGGGTGTCGGGGCTGG
CTTAACTATGCGGCATCAGAGCAGATTGTACTGAGAGTGCACCATATGCGGTGTGAAATACCGCACAGAT
GCGTAAGGAGAAAATACCGCATCAGGCGCCATTCGCCATTCAGGCTGCGCAACTGTTGGGAAGGGCGATC
GGTGCGGGCCTCTTCGCTATTACGCCAGCTGGCGAAAGGGGGATGTGCTGCAAGGCGATTAAGTTGGGTA
ACGCCAGGGTTTTCCCAGTCACGACGTTGTAAAACGACGGCCAGTGAATTGACGCGTATTGGGATATCCC
AATGGCGCGCCGAGCTTGGCTCGAGCATGGTCATAGCTGTTTCCTGTGTGAAATTGTTATCCGCTCACAA
TTCCACACAACATACGAGCCGGAAGCATAAAGTGTAAAGCCTGGGGTGCCTAATGAGTGAGCTAACTCAC
ATTAATTGCGTTGCGCTCACTGCCCGCTTTCCAGTCGGGAAACCTGTCGTGCCAGCTGCATTAATGAATC
GGCCAACGCGCGGGGAGAGGCGGTTTGCGTATTGGGCGCTCTTCCGCTTCCTCGCTCACTGACTCGCTGC
GCTCGGTCGTTCGGCTGCGGCGAGCGGTATCAGCTCACTCAAAGGCGGTAATACGGTTATCCACAGAATC
AGGGGATAACGCAGGAAAGAACATGTGAGCAAAAGGCCAGCAAAAGGCCAGGAACCGTAAAAAGGCCGCG
TTGCTGGCGTTTTTCCATAGGCTCCGCCCCCCTGACGAGCATCACAAAAATCGACGCTCAAGTCAGAGGT
GGCGAAACCCGACAGGACTATAAAGATACCAGGCGTTTCCCCCTGGAAGCTCCCTCGTGCGCTCTCCTGT
TCCGACCCTGCCGCTTACCGGATACCTGTCCGCCTTTCTCCCTTCGGGAAGCGTGGCGCTTTCTCATAGC
TCACGCTGTAGGTATCTCAGTTCGGTGTAGGTCGTTCGCTCCAAGCTGGGCTGTGTGCACGAACCCCCCG
TTCAGCCCGACCGCTGCGCCTTATCCGGTAACTATCGTCTTGAGTCCAACCCGGTAAGACACGACTTATC
GCCACTGGCAGCAGCCACTGGTAACAGGATTAGCAGAGCGAGGTATGTAGGCGGTGCTACAGAGTTCTTG
AAGTGGTGGCCTAACTACGGCTACACTAGAAGAACAGTATTTGGTATCTGCGCTCTGCTGAAGCCAGTTA
CCTTCGGAAAAAGAGTTGGTAGCTCTTGATCCGGCAAACAAACCACCGCTGGTAGCGGTGGTTTTTTTGT
TTGCAAGCAGCAGATTACGCGCAGAAAAAAAGGATCTCAAGAAGATCCTTTGATCTTTTCTACGGGGTCT
GACGCTCAGTGGAACGAAAACTCACGTTAAGGGATTTTGGTCATGAGATTATCAAAAAGGATCTTCACCT
AGATCCTTTTAAATTAAAAATGAAGTTTTAAATCAATCTAAAGTATATATGAGTAAACTTGGTCTGACAG
TTAGAAAAACTCATCGAGCATCAAATGAAACTGCAATTTATTCATATCAGGATTATCAATACCATATTTT
TGAAAAAGCCGTTTCTGTAATGAAGGAGAAAACTCACCGAGGCAGTTCCATAGGATGGCAAGATCCTGGT
ATCGGTCTGCGATTCCGACTCGTCCAACATCAATACAACCTATTAATTTCCCCTCGTCAAAAATAAGGTT
ATCAAGTGAGAAATCACCATGAGTGACGACTGAATCCGGTGAGAATGGCAAAAGTTTATGCATTTCTTTC
CAGACTTGTTCAACAGGCCAGCCATTACGCTCGTCATCAAAATCACTCGCATCAACCAAACCGTTATTCA
TTCGTGATTGCGCCTGAGCGAGACGAAATACGCGATCGCTGTTAAAAGGACAATTACAAACAGGAATCGA
ATGCAACCGGCGCAGGAACACTGCCAGCGCATCAACAATATTTTCACCTGAATCAGGATATTCTTCTAAT
ACCTGGAATGCTGTTTTCCCAGGGATCGCAGTGGTGAGTAACCATGCATCATCAGGAGTACGGATAAAAT
GCTTGATGGTCGGAAGAGGCATAAATTCCGTCAGCCAGTTTAGTCTGACCATCTCATCTGTAACATCATT
GGCAACGCTACCTTTGCCATGTTTCAGAAACAACTCTGGCGCATCGGGCTTCCCATACAATCGATAGATT
GTCGCACCTGATTGCCCGACATTATCGCGAGCCCATTTATACCCATATAAATCAGCATCCATGTTGGAAT
TTAATCGCGGCCTAGAGCAAGACGTTTCCCGTTGAATATGGCTCATACTCTTCCTTTTTCAATATTATTG
AAGCATTTATCAGGGTTATTGTCTCATGAGCGGATACATATTTGAATGTATTTAGAAAAATAAACAAATA
GGGGTTCCGCGCACATTTCCCCGAAAAGTGCCACCTGACGTCTAAGAAACCATTATTATCATGACATTAA
CCTATAAAAATAGGCGTATCACGAGGCCCTTTCGTC
