>Addgene plasmid #121349 | pUC57-Kan_GY11_00110071 | addgene partial sequence | sequence record 238238 | M13-F20 5'-TGTAAAACGACGGCCAGT-3'
TTGGTCTCTAATGATGTTTGGTAGAAGAAGAGATGGTAGAATGCCACCATGGGAATGGGTTACTTGGAAA
GATTTTTGTAGATTGACTTTGAAAAAAGGTGATGAAATTCAATCTCAATCTAAATGGGTTGCTAAACCAG
GTCCAATTGGTATTTTGATTCAACCAGGTGTTTATGAATCTTTTAAAACTGATAAAGATTGTAATCCAAA
AATTAGAAGAGGTAAATTGCCAGATGGTTATACTTTGCATGGTCAATTGAAATATATTACTCCAGATTTG
GCTTCTATGTATAATAGAGTTTTGGATGATACTAAATGGTGGCCATTTGATTCTCAAGAAGCTCCACAAA
CTTCTACTACTGTTGAAAAATCTTTGTGAGCTTAGAGACCAAGTTCCATCCCAATGGCGCGCCGAGCTTG
GCTCGAGCATGGTCATAGCTGTTTCCTGTGTGAAATTGTTATCCGCTCACAATTCCACACAACATACGAG
CCGGAAGCATAAAGTGTAAAGCCTGGGGTGCCTAATGAGTGAGCTAACTCACATTAATTGCGTTGCGCTC
ACTGCCCGCTTTCCAGTCGGGAAACCTGTCGTGCCAGCTGCATTAATGAATCGGCCAACGCGCGGGGAGA
GGCGGTTTGCGTATTGGGCGCTCTTCCGCTTCCTCGCTCACTGACTCGCTGCGCTCGGTCGTTCGGCTGC
GGCGAGCGGTATCAGCTCACTCAAAGGCGGTAATACGGTTATCCACAGAATCAGGGGATAACGCAGGAAA
GAACATGTGAGCAAAAGGCCAGCAAAAGGCCAGGAACCGTAAAAAGGCCGCGTTGCTGGCGTTTTTCCAT
AGGCTCCGCCCCCCTGACGAGCATCACAAAAATCGACGCTCAAGTCAGAGGTGGCGAAACCCGACAGGAC
TATAAAGATACC
